>Addgene plasmid #139683 | pLVX Nup62Fv2GFP | addgene full sequence | sequence record 275080 | Addgene NGS Result
GGAAGGGCTAATTCACTCCCAAAGAAGACAAGATATCCTTGATCTGTGGATCTACCACACACAAGGCTAC
TTCCCTGATTAGCAGAACTACACACCAGGGCCAGGGGTCAGATATCCACTGACCTTTGGATGGTGCTACA
AGCTAGTACCAGTTGAGCCAGATAAGGTAGAAGAGGCCAATAAAGGAGAGAACACCAGCTTGTTACACCC
TGTGAGCCTGCATGGGATGGATGACCCGGAGAGAGAAGTGTTAGAGTGGAGGTTTGACAGCCGCCTAGCA
TTTCATCACGTGGCCCGAGAGCTGCATCCGGAGTACTTCAAGAACTGCTGATATCGAGCTTGCTACAAGG
GACTTTCCGCTGGGGACTTTCCAGGGAGGCGTGGCCTGGGCGGGACTGGGGAGTGGCGAGCCCTCAGATC
CTGCATATAAGCAGCTGCTTTTTGCCTGTACTGGGTCTCTCTGGTTAGACCAGATCTGAGCCTGGGAGCT
CTCTGGCTAACTAGGGAACCCACTGCTTAAGCCTCAATAAAGCTTGCCTTGAGTGCTTCAAGTAGTGTGT
GCCCGTCTGTTGTGTGACTCTGGTAACTAGAGATCCCTCAGACCCTTTTAGTCAGTGTGGAAAATCTCTA
GCAGTGGCGCCCGAACAGGGACTTGAAAGCGAAAGGGAAACCAGAGGAGCTCTCTCGACGCAGGACTCGG
CTTGCTGAAGCGCGCACGGCAAGAGGCGAGGGGCGGCGACTGGTGAGTACGCCAAAAATTTTGACTAGCG
GAGGCTAGAAGGAGAGAGATGGGTGCGAGAGCGTCAGTATTAAGCGGGGGAGAATTAGATCGCGATGGGA
AAAAATTCGGTTAAGGCCAGGGGGAAAGAAAAAATATAAATTAAAACATATAGTATGGGCAAGCAGGGAG
CTAGAACGATTCGCAGTTAATCCTGGCCTGTTAGAAACATCAGAAGGCTGTAGACAAATACTGGGACAGC
TACAACCATCCCTTCAGACAGGATCAGAAGAACTTAGATCATTATATAATACAGTAGCAACCCTCTATTG
TGTGCATCAAAGGATAGAGATAAAAGACACCAAGGAAGCTTTAGACAAGATAGAGGAAGAGCAAAACAAA
AGTAAGACCACCGCACAGCAAGCGGCCGGCCGCTGATCTTCAGACCTGGAGGAGGAGATATGAGGGACAA
TTGGAGAAGTGAATTATATAAATATAAAGTAGTAAAAATTGAACCATTAGGAGTAGCACCCACCAAGGCA
AAGAGAAGAGTGGTGCAGAGAGAAAAAAGAGCAGTGGGAATAGGAGCTTTGTTCCTTGGGTTCTTGGGAG
CAGCAGGAAGCACTATGGGCGCAGCGTCAATGACGCTGACGGTACAGGCCAGACAATTATTGTCTGGTAT
AGTGCAGCAGCAGAACAATTTGCTGAGGGCTATTGAGGCGCAACAGCATCTGTTGCAACTCACAGTCTGG
GGCATCAAGCAGCTCCAGGCAAGAATCCTGGCTGTGGAAAGATACCTAAAGGATCAACAGCTCCTGGGGA
TTTGGGGTTGCTCTGGAAAACTCATTTGCACCACTGCTGTGCCTTGGAATGCTAGTTGGAGTAATAAATC
TCTGGAACAGATTTGGAATCACACGACCTGGATGGAGTGGGACAGAGAAATTAACAATTACACAAGCTTA
ATACACTCCTTAATTGAAGAATCGCAAAACCAGCAAGAAAAGAATGAACAAGAATTATTGGAATTAGATA
AATGGGCAAGTTTGTGGAATTGGTTTAACATAACAAATTGGCTGTGGTATATAAAATTATTCATAATGAT
AGTAGGAGGCTTGGTAGGTTTAAGAATAGTTTTTGCTGTACTTTCTATAGTGAATAGAGTTAGGCAGGGA
TATTCACCATTATCGTTTCAGACCCACCTCCCAACCCCGAGGGGACCCGACAGGCCCGAAGGAATAGAAG
AAGAAGGTGGAGAGAGAGACAGAGACAGATCCATTCGATTAGTGAACGGATCTCGACGGTATCGCCTTTA
AAAGAAAAGGGGGGATTGGGGGGTACAGTGCAGGGGAAAGAATAGTAGACATAATAGCAACAGACATACA
AACTAAAGAATTACAAAAACAAATTACAAAAATTCAAAATTTTCGGGTTTATTACAGGGACAGCAGAGAT
CCAGTTTATCGATAAGCTTGGGAGTTCCGCGTTACATAACTTACGGTAAATGGCCCGCCTGGCTGACCGC
CCAACGACCCCCGCCCATTGACGTCAATAATGACGTATGTTCCCATAGTAACGCCAATAGGGACTTTCCA
TTGACGTCAATGGGTGGAGTATTTACGGTAAACTGCCCACTTGGCAGTACATCAAGTGTATCATATGCCA
AGTACGCCCCCTATTGACGTCAATGACGGTAAATGGCCCGCCTGGCATTATGCCCAGTACATGACCTTAT
GGGACTTTCCTACTTGGCAGTACATCTACGTATTAGTCATCGCTATTACCATGGTGATGCGGTTTTGGCA
GTACATCAATGGGCGTGGATAGCGGTTTGACTCACGGGGATTTCCAAGTCTCCACCCCATTGACGTCAAT
GGGAGTTTGTTTTGGCACCAAAATCAACGGGACTTTCCAAAATGTCGTAACAACTCCGCCCCATTGACGC
AAATGGGCGGTAGGCGTGTACGGTGGGAGGTCTATATAAGCAGAGCTCGTTTAGTGAACCGTCAGATCGC
CTGGAGACGCCATCCACGCTGTTTTGACCTCCATAGAAGACACCGACTCTACTAGAGGATCACCGGACTC
AGATCTCGAGGCCACCATGAGCGGGTTTAATTTTGGAGGCACTGGGGCCCCTACAGGCGGGTTCACGTTT
GGCACTGCAAAGACGGCAACAACCACACCTGCTACAGGGTTTTCTTTCTCCACCTCTGGCACTGGAGGGT
TTAATTTTGGGGCTCCCTTCCAACCAGCCACAAGTACCCCTTCCACCGGCCTGTTCTCACTTGCCACCCA
GACTCCGGCCACACAGACGACAGGCTTCACTTTTGGAACAGCGACTCTTGCTTCGGGGGGAACTGGATTT
TCTTTGGGGATCGGTGCTTCAAAGCTCAACTTGAGCAACACAGCTGCCACCCCAGCCATGGCAAACCCCA
GCGGCTTTGGGCTGGGCAGCAGCAACCTCACTAATGCCATATCGAGCACCGTCACCTCCAGCCAGGGCAC
AGCACCCACCGGCTTTGTGTTTGGCCCCTCCACCACCTCTGTGGCTCCAGCTACCACATCTGGAGGCTTC
TCATTCACTGGTGGAAGCACGGCCCAACCCTCCGGTTTCAACATTGGCTCAGCAGGGAATTCAGCCCAGC
CCACGGCACCTGCCACGTTGCCCTTCACTCCGGCCACGCCAGCAGCCACCACAGCAGGTGCCACACAGCC
AGCTGCTCCCACACCCACAGCCACCATCACCAGTACTGGGCCCAGCCTCTTTGCGTCAATAGCAACTGCT
CCAACCTCATCTGCCACCACTGGACTCTCCCTCTGTACCCCTGTGACCACAGCGGGCGCCCCCACTGCTG
GGACACAGGGCTTCAGCTTAAAGGCACCTGGAGCAGCTTCCGGCACCTCCACAACAACATCCACCGCTGC
CACCGCCACCGCCACCACCACCACCAGCAGCAGCACCACCGGCTTTGCCTTGAATTTAAAACCACTGGCG
CCAGCCGGGATCCCCAGCAATACAGCAGCTGCCGTGACCGCTCCACCTGGCCCTGGCGCAGCTGCAGGGG
CGGCTGCCAGCTCCGCCATGACCTACGCGCAGCTGGAGAGCCTGATCAACAAATGGAGCCTGGAGCTAGA
GGACCAGGAGCGGCACTTCCTCCAGCAGGCCACCCAGGTCAACGCCTGGGACCGCACGCTGATCGAGAAT
GGAGAAAAGATCACCAGCCTGCACCGCGAGGTGGAGAAGGTGAAGCTGGACCAGAAGAGGCTGGACCAGG
AGCTCGACTTCATCCTGTCCCAGCAGAAGGAGCTGGAAGACCTGCTGAGCCCACTGGAGGAGTTGGTCAA
GGAGCAGAGCGGGACCATCTACCTGCAGCACGCGGATGAGGAGCGTGAGAAAACCTACAAGCTGGCTGAG
AACATCGACGCACAGCTCAAGCGCATGGCCCAGGATCTCAAGGACATCATCGAGCACCTGAACACGTCCG
GGGCCCCCGCCGACACCAGTGACCCACTGCAGCAGATCTGCAAGATCCTCAATGCGCACATGGACTCACT
GCAGTGGATCGACCAGAACTCGGCCCTGCTGCAGAGGAAGGTGGAGGAGGTGACCAAGGTGTGCGAGGGC
CGGCGCAAGGAGCAGGAGCGCAGCTTCCGGATCACCTTTGACACGCGTGGAGTGCAGGTGGAGACTATCT
CCCCAGGAGACGGGCGCACCTTCCCCAAGCGCGGCCAGACCTGCGTGGTGCACTACACCGGGATGCTTGA
AGATGGAAAGAAAGTTGATTCCTCCCGGGACAGAAACAAGCCCTTTAAGTTTATGCTAGGCAAGCAGGAG
GTGATCCGAGGCTGGGAAGAAGGGGTTGCCCAGATGAGTGTGGGTCAGAGAGCCAAACTGACTATATCTC
CAGATTATGCCTATGGTGCCACTGGGCACCCAGGCATCATCCCACCACATGCCACTCTCGTCTTCGATGT
GGAGCTCCTAAAACTGGAACCGGTCGCCACCATGGTGAGCAAGGGCGAGGAGCTGTTCACCGGGGTGGTG
CCCATCCTGGTCGAGCTGGACGGCGACGTAAACGGCCACAAGTTCAGCGTGTCCGGCGAGGGCGAGGGCG
ATGCCACCTACGGCAAGCTGACCCTGAAGTTCATCTGCACCACCGGCAAGCTGCCCGTGCCCTGGCCCAC
CCTCGTGACCACCCTGACCTACGGCGTGCAGTGCTTCAGCCGCTACCCCGACCACATGAAGCAGCACGAC
TTCTTCAAGTCCGCCATGCCCGAAGGCTACGTCCAGGAGCGCACCATCTTCTTCAAGGACGACGGCAACT
ACAAGACCCGCGCCGAGGTGAAGTTCGAGGGCGACACCCTGGTGAACCGCATCGAGCTGAAGGGCATCGA
CTTCAAGGAGGACGGCAACATCCTGGGGCACAAGCTGGAGTACAACTACAACAGCCACAACGTCTATATC
ATGGCCGACAAGCAGAAGAACGGCATCAAGGTGAACTTCAAGATCCGCCACAACATCGAGGACGGCAGCG
TGCAGCTCGCCGACCACTACCAGCAGAACACCCCCATCGGCGACGGCCCCGTGCTGCTGCCCGACAACCA
CTACCTGAGCACCCAGTCCGCCCTGAGCAAAGACCCCAACGAGAAGCGCGATCACATGGTCCTGCTGGAG
TTCGTGACCGCCGCCGGGATCACTCTCGGCATGGACGAGCTGTACGGAATGGTGAGCAAGGGCGAGGAGC
TGTTCACCGGGGTGGTGCCCATCCTGGTCGAGCTGGACGGCGACGTAAACGGCCACAAGTTCAGCGTGTC
CGGCGAGGGCGAGGGCGATGCCACCTACGGCAAGCTGACCCTGAAGTTCATCTGCACCACCGGCAAGCTG
CCCGTGCCCTGGCCCACCCTCGTGACCACCCTGACCTACGGCGTGCAGTGCTTCAGCCGCTACCCCGACC
ACATGAAGCAGCACGACTTCTTCAAGTCCGCCATGCCCGAAGGCTACGTCCAGGAGCGCACCATCTTCTT
CAAGGACGACGGCAACTACAAGACCCGCGCCGAGGTGAAGTTCGAGGGCGACACCCTGGTGAACCGCATC
GAGCTGAAGGGCATCGACTTCAAGGAGGACGGCAACATCCTGGGGCACAAGCTGGAGTACAACTACAACA
GCCACAACGTCTATATCATGGCCGACAAGCAGAAGAACGGCATCAAGGTGAACTTCAAGATCCGCCACAA
CATCGAGGACGGCAGCGTGCAGCTCGCCGACCACTACCAGCAGAACACCCCCATCGGCGACGGCCCCGTG
CTGCTGCCCGACAACCACTACCTGAGCACCCAGTCCGCCCTGAGCAAAGACCCCAACGAGAAGCGCGATC
ACATGGTCCTGCTGGAGTTCGTGACCGCCGCCGGGATCACTCTCGGCATGGACGAGCTGTACAAGTAAAG
CGGCCGCGACTCTAGATCATTCGAATTCTGCAGTCGACGGTACCGCGGGCCCGGGATCCACCGGATCTAG
ATAACTGATCATAATTCTACCGGGTAGGGGAGGCGCTTTTCCCAAGGCAGTCTGGAGCATGCGCTTTAGC
AGCCCCGCTGGGCACTTGGCGCTACACAAGTGGCCTCTGGCCTCGCACACATTCCACATCCACCGGTAGG
CGCCAACCGGCTCCGTTCTTTGGTGGCCCCTTCGCGCCACCTTCTACTCCTCCCCTAGTCAGGAAGTTCC
CCCCCGCCCCGCAGCTCGCGTCGTGCAGGACGTGACAAATGGAAGTAGCACGTCTCACTAGTCTCGTGCA
GATGGACAGCACCGCTGAGCAATGGAAGCGGGTAGGCCTTTGGGGCAGCGGCCAATAGCAGCTTTGCTCC
TTCGCTTTCTGGGCTCAGAGGCTGGGAAGGGGTGGGTCCGGGGGCGGGCTCAGGGGCGGGCTCAGGGGCG
GGGCGGGCGCCCGAAGGTCCTCCGGAGGCCCGGCATTCTGCACGCTTCAAAAGCGCACGTCTGCCGCGCT
GTTCTCCTCTTCCTCATCTCCGGGCCTTTCGACCTGCAGCCCAAGCTTACCATGACCGAGTACAAGCCCA
CGGTGCGCCTCGCCACCCGCGACGACGTCCCCAGGGCCGTACGCACCCTCGCCGCCGCGTTCGCCGACTA
CCCCGCCACGCGCCACACCGTCGATCCGGACCGCCACATCGAGCGGGTCACCGAGCTGCAAGAACTCTTC
CTCACGCGCGTCGGGCTCGACATCGGCAAGGTGTGGGTCGCGGACGACGGCGCCGCGGTGGCGGTCTGGA
CCACGCCGGAGAGCGTCGAAGCGGGGGCGGTGTTCGCCGAGATCGGCCCGCGCATGGCCGAGTTGAGCGG
TTCCCGGCTGGCCGCGCAGCAACAGATGGAAGGCCTCCTGGCGCCGCACCGGCCCAAGGAGCCCGCGTGG
TTCCTGGCCACCGTCGGCGTCTCGCCCGACCACCAGGGCAAGGGTCTGGGCAGCGCCGTCGTGCTCCCCG
GAGTGGAGGCGGCCGAGCGCGCCGGGGTGCCCGCCTTCCTGGAGACCTCCGCGCCCCGCAACCTCCCCTT
CTACGAGCGGCTCGGCTTCACCGTCACCGCCGACGTCGAGGTGCCCGAAGGACCGCGCACCTGGTGCATG
ACCCGCAAGCCCGGTGCCTGACCGCGTCTGGAACAATCAACCTCTGGATTACAAAATTTGTGAAAGATTG
ACTGGTATTCTTAACTATGTTGCTCCTTTTACGCTATGTGGATACGCTGCTTTAATGCCTTTGTATCATG
CTATTGCTTCCCGTATGGCTTTCATTTTCTCCTCCTTGTATAAATCCTGGTTGCTGTCTCTTTATGAGGA
GTTGTGGCCCGTTGTCAGGCAACGTGGCGTGGTGTGCACTGTGTTTGCTGACGCAACCCCCACTGGTTGG
GGCATTGCCACCACCTGTCAGCTCCTTTCCGGGACTTTCGCTTTCCCCCTCCCTATTGCCACGGCGGAAC
TCATCGCCGCCTGCCTTGCCCGCTGCTGGACAGGGGCTCGGCTGTTGGGCACTGACAATTCCGTGGTGTT
GTCGGGGAAGCTGACGTCCTTTCCATGGCTGCTCGCCTGTGTTGCCACCTGGATTCTGCGCGGGACGTCC
TTCTGCTACGTCCCTTCGGCCCTCAATCCAGCGGACCTTCCTTCCCGCGGCCTGCTGCCGGCTCTGCGGC
CTCTTCCGCGTCTTCGCCTTCGCCCTCAGACGAGTCGGATCTCCCTTTGGGCCGCCTCCCCGCCTGGAAT
TAATTCTGCAGTCGAGACCTAGAAAAACATGGAGCAATCACAAGTAGCAATACAGCAGCTACCAATGCTG
ATTGTGCCTGGCTAGAAGCACAAGAGGAGGAGGAGGTGGGTTTTCCAGTCACACCTCAGGTACCTTTAAG
ACCAATGACTTACAAGGCAGCTGTAGATCTTAGCCACTTTTTAAAAGAAAAGAGGGGACTGGAAGGGCTA
ATTCACTCCCAACGAAGACAAGATATCCTTGATCTGTGGATCTACCACACACAAGGCTACTTCCCTGATT
AGCAGAACTACACACCAGGGCCAGGGGTCAGATATCCACTGACCTTTGGATGGTGCTACAAGCTAGTACC
AGTTGAGCCAGATAAGGTAGAAGAGGCCAATAAAGGAGAGAACACCAGCTTGTTACACCCTGTGAGCCTG
CATGGGATGGATGACCCGGAGAGAGAAGTGTTAGAGTGGAGGTTTGACAGCCGCCTAGCATTTCATCACG
TGGCCCGAGAGCTGCATCCGGAGTACTTCAAGAACTGCTGATATCGAGCTTGCTACAAGGGACTTTCCGC
TGGGGACTTTCCAGGGAGGCGTGGCCTGGGCGGGACTGGGGAGTGGCGAGCCCTCAGATCCTGCATATAA
GCAGCTGCTTTTTGCCTGTACTGGGTCTCTCTGGTTAGACCAGATCTGAGCCTGGGAGCTCTCTGGCTAA
CTAGGGAACCCACTGCTTAAGCCTCAATAAAGCTTGCCTTGAGTGCTTCAAGTAGTGTGTGCCCGTCTGT
TGTGTGACTCTGGTAACTAGAGATCCCTCAGACCCTTTTAGTCAGTGTGGAAAATCTCTAGCAGTAGTAG
TTCATGTCATCTTATTATTCAGTATTTATAACTTGCAAAGAAATGAATATCAGAGAGTGAGAGGCCTTGA
CATTGCTAGCGTTTTACCGTCGACCTCTAGCTAGAGCTTGGCGTAATCATGGTCATAGCTGTTTCCTGTG
TGAAATTGTTATCCGCTCACAATTCCACACAACATACGAGCCGGAAGCATAAAGTGTAAAGCCTGGGGTG
CCTAATGAGTGAGCTAACTCACATTAATTGCGTTGCGCTCACTGCCCGCTTTCCAGTCGGGAAACCTGTC
GTGCCAGCTGCATTAATGAATCGGCCAACGCGCGGGGAGAGGCGGTTTGCGTATTGGGCGCTCTTCCGCT
TCCTCGCTCACTGACTCGCTGCGCTCGGTCGTTCGGCTGCGGCGAGCGGTATCAGCTCACTCAAAGGCGG
TAATACGGTTATCCACAGAATCAGGGGATAACGCAGGAAAGAACATGTGAGCAAAAGGCCAGCAAAAGGC
CAGGAACCGTAAAAAGGCCGCGTTGCTGGCGTTTTTCCATAGGCTCCGCCCCCCTGACGAGCATCACAAA
AATCGACGCTCAAGTCAGAGGTGGCGAAACCCGACAGGACTATAAAGATACCAGGCGTTTCCCCCTGGAA
GCTCCCTCGTGCGCTCTCCTGTTCCGACCCTGCCGCTTACCGGATACCTGTCCGCCTTTCTCCCTTCGGG
AAGCGTGGCGCTTTCTCATAGCTCACGCTGTAGGTATCTCAGTTCGGTGTAGGTCGTTCGCTCCAAGCTG
GGCTGTGTGCACGAACCCCCCGTTCAGCCCGACCGCTGCGCCTTATCCGGTAACTATCGTCTTGAGTCCA
ACCCGGTAAGACACGACTTATCGCCACTGGCAGCAGCCACTGGTAACAGGATTAGCAGAGCGAGGTATGT
AGGCGGTGCTACAGAGTTCTTGAAGTGGTGGCCTAACTACGGCTACACTAGAAGAACAGTATTTGGTATC
TGCGCTCTGCTGAAGCCAGTTACCTTCGGAAAAAGAGTTGGTAGCTCTTGATCCGGCAAACAAACCACCG
CTGGTAGCGGTGGTTTTTTTGTTTGCAAGCAGCAGATTACGCGCAGAAAAAAAGGATCTCAAGAAGATCC
TTTGATCTTTTCTACGGGGTCTGACGCTCAGTGGAACGAAAACTCACGTTAAGGGATTTTGGTCATGAGA
TTATCAAAAAGGATCTTCACCTAGATCCTTTTAAATTAAAAATGAAGTTTTAAATCAATCTAAAGTATAT
ATGAGTAAACTTGGTCTGACAGTTACCAATGCTTAATCAGTGAGGCACCTATCTCAGCGATCTGTCTATT
TCGTTCATCCATAGTTGCCTGACTCCCCGTCGTGTAGATAACTACGATACGGGAGGGCTTACCATCTGGC
CCCAGTGCTGCAATGATACCGCGAGACCCACGCTCACCGGCTCCAGATTTATCAGCAATAAACCAGCCAG
CCGGAAGGGCCGAGCGCAGAAGTGGTCCTGCAACTTTATCCGCCTCCATCCAGTCTATTAATTGTTGCCG
GGAAGCTAGAGTAAGTAGTTCGCCAGTTAATAGTTTGCGCAACGTTGTTGCCATTGCTACAGGCATCGTG
GTGTCACGCTCGTCGTTTGGTATGGCTTCATTCAGCTCCGGTTCCCAACGATCAAGGCGAGTTACATGAT
CCCCCATGTTGTGCAAAAAAGCGGTTAGCTCCTTCGGTCCTCCGATCGTTGTCAGAAGTAAGTTGGCCGC
AGTGTTATCACTCATGGTTATGGCAGCACTGCATAATTCTCTTACTGTCATGCCATCCGTAAGATGCTTT
TCTGTGACTGGTGAGTACTCAACCAAGTCATTCTGAGAATAGTGTATGCGGCGACCGAGTTGCTCTTGCC
CGGCGTCAATACGGGATAATACCGCGCCACATAGCAGAACTTTAAAAGTGCTCATCATTGGAAAACGTTC
TTCGGGGCGAAAACTCTCAAGGATCTTACCGCTGTTGAGATCCAGTTCGATGTAACCCACTCGTGCACCC
AACTGATCTTCAGCATCTTTTACTTTCACCAGCGTTTCTGGGTGAGCAAAAACAGGAAGGCAAAATGCCG
CAAAAAAGGGAATAAGGGCGACACGGAAATGTTGAATACTCATACTCTTCCTTTTTCAATATTATTGAAG
CATTTATCAGGGTTATTGTCTCATGAGCGGATACATATTTGAATGTATTTAGAAAAATAAACAAATAGGG
GTTCCGCGCACATTTCCCCGAAAAGTGCCACCTGACGTCGACGGATCGGGAGATCAACTTGTTTATTGCA
GCTTATAATGGTTACAAATAAAGCAATAGCATCACAAATTTCACAAATAAAGCATTTTTTTCACTGCATT
CTAGTTGTGGTTTGTCCAAACTCATCAATGTATCTTATCATGTCTGGATCAACTGGATAACTCAAGCTAA
CCAAAATCATCCCAAACTTCCCACCCCATACCCTATTACCACTGCCAATTACCTGTGGTTTCATTTACTC
TAAACCTGTGATTCCTCTGAATTATTTTCATTTTAAAGAAATTGTATTTGTTAAATATGTACTACAAACT
TAGTAGTT
Features (pLannotate 1.2.2; 28 found; start..end, strand, type, name):
    376..633     +  LTR            5' LTR (truncated): truncated 5' long terminal repeat (LTR) from HIV-1
    680..805     +  misc_feature   HIV-1 Ψ: packaging signal of human immunodeficiency virus type 1
    789..1127    +  CDS            HIV-1 gag (fragment): gag protein from human immunodeficiency virus 1; gag
   1302..1535    +  misc_feature   RRE: The Rev response element (RRE) of HIV-1 allows for Rev-dependent mRNA export from the nucleus to the cytoplasm.
   1912..2012    +  CDS            Rev (fragment): human immunodeficiency virus 1 (HIV-1) Rev protein; rev; enhances nuclear export of unspliced and incompletely spliced viral mRNAs
   2027..2142    +  misc_feature   cPPT/CTS: central polypurine tract and central termination sequence of HIV-1 (lacking the first T)
   2200..2503    +  enhancer       CMV enhancer: human cytomegalovirus immediate early enhancer
   2504..2707    +  promoter       CMV promoter: human cytomegalovirus (CMV) immediate early promoter
   2793..2810    +  misc_feature   MCS (fragment): multiple cloning site
   2817..4382    +  CDS            NUP62: NUP62_HUMAN - Experimental evidence at protein level: Swiss-Prot protein existence level 1. Essential component of the nuclear pore complex (PubMed:1915414). The N-terminal is probably involved in nucleocytoplasmic transport (PubMed:1915414). The C-terminal is involved in protein-protein interaction probably via coiled-coil formation, promotes its association with centrosomes and may function in anchorage of p62 to the pore complex (PubMed:1915414, PubMed:24107630). Plays a role in mitotic cell cycle progression by regulating centrosome segregation, centriole maturation and spindle orientation
   4389..4709    +  CDS            DmrB: F36V mutant of FK506-binding protein FKBP12 binds synthetic ligands that do not bind wild-type FKBP
   4722..5435    +  CDS            EGFP: EGFP is a basic (constitutively fluorescent) green fluorescent protein published in 1996, derived from Aequorea victoria. It is reported to be a rapidly-maturing weak dimer with moderate acid sensitivity.
   5439..6158    +  CDS            EGFP: the original enhanced GFP (Yang et al., 1996) mammalian codon-optimized
   6180..6219    +  misc_feature   MCS (fragment): multiple cloning site
   6252..6751    +  promoter       PGK promoter: mouse phosphoglycerate kinase 1 promoter
   6772..7371    +  CDS            PuroR: puromycin N-acetyltransferase; pac from Streptomyces alboniger; confers resistance to puromycin
   7385..7973    +  misc_feature   WPRE: woodchuck hepatitis virus posttranscriptional regulatory element
   7990..8508    +  CDS            nef (fragment): NEF_HV1BR - Experimental evidence at protein level: Swiss-Prot protein existence level 1. Extracellular Nef protein targets CD4(+) T-lymphocytes for apoptosis by interacting with CXCR4 surface receptors (PubMed:14990729). From Human immunodeficiency virus type 1 group M subtype B (isolate BRU/LAI) (HIV-1).
   8556..8813    +  LTR            5' LTR (truncated): truncated 5' long terminal repeat (LTR) from HIV-1
   8964..8986    -  protein_bind   lac operator (fragment): The lac repressor binds to the lac operator to inhibit transcription in E. coli. This inhibition can be relieved by adding lactose or isopropyl-β-D-thiogalactopyranoside (IPTG). lac repressor encoded by lacI
   8990..9020    -  promoter       lac promoter: promoter for the E. coli lac operon
   9035..9056    -  protein_bind   CAP binding site: CAP binding activates transcription in the presence of cAMP. E. coli catabolite activator protein
   9069..9161    -  CDS            lacI (fragment): lac repressor; lacI; The lac repressor binds to the lac operator to inhibit transcription in E. coli. This inhibition can be relieved by adding lactose or isopropyl-β-D-thiogalactopyranoside (IPTG).
   9344..9932    -  rep_origin     ori: high-copy-number ColE1/pMB1/pBR322/pUC origin of replication
  10103..10963   -  CDS            AmpR: β-lactamase; bla; confers resistance to ampicillin, carbenicillin, and related antibiotics
  10964..11068   -  promoter       AmpR promoter: bla
  11116..11250   +  polyA_signal   SV40 poly(A) signal: SV40 polyadenylation signal
  11417..328     +  CDS            nef (fragment) (across the origin): NEF_HV1BR - Experimental evidence at protein level: Swiss-Prot protein existence level 1. Extracellular Nef protein targets CD4(+) T-lymphocytes for apoptosis by interacting with CXCR4 surface receptors (PubMed:14990729). From Human immunodeficiency virus type 1 group M subtype B (isolate BRU/LAI) (HIV-1).
