[The description below was written by a language model from this plasmid's Addgene catalogue record and pLannotate feature annotations shown in this document.]
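Description:
pLVX Nup62Fv2GFP is an HIV-1-based lentiviral transfer plasmid built on the Clontech pLVX backbone for stable or transient expression in mammalian cells. In bacteria it is maintained through a high-copy ColE1/pUC-type origin and selected with ampicillin via the β-lactamase gene. The viral portion carries LTR sequences at both ends (annotated as truncated, with adjoining nef-derived sequence), the Ψ packaging signal with a gag fragment, the Rev response element for Rev-dependent export of the genomic RNA, and the cPPT/CTS element that aids nuclear import of the reverse-transcribed genome. A WPRE near the 3′ end enhances transcript stability and expression. The catalogue lists a total size of 11,455 bp, while the sequenced record is 11,418 nt, a small discrepancy that the record does not explain.

The payload is a single fusion open reading frame driven by the CMV immediate-early enhancer and promoter. It consists of human NUP62, a nuclear pore complex component, followed at its C terminus by DmrB, the F36V mutant of FKBP12, and then two tandem copies of EGFP. The F36V domain binds synthetic bivalent ligands that do not recognise wild-type FKBP, so adding such a ligand can force homodimerization of the tagged nucleoporin. The double EGFP gives a bright fluorescent readout of its localisation. Downstream, a mouse PGK promoter drives puromycin N-acetyltransferase, allowing selection of transduced cells. According to the associated publication title, the construct serves to impose an inducible nuclear pore blockade, which was used to examine where HIV-1 completes reverse transcription and uncoating.
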