Addgene plasmid #139683: pLVX Nup62Fv2GFP
Purpose: Nup62 dimerization construct fused to 2 copies of GFP under an CMV promoter
Depositing lab: Edward Campbell. Depositing organization: Loyola University Chicago Health Sciences Campus. Publication: Nuclear pore blockade reveals that HIV-1 completes reverse transcription and uncoating in the nucleus. Dharan A, Bachmann N, Talley S, Zwikelmaier V, Campbell EM. Nat Microbiol. 2020 Jun 1. pii: 10.1038/s41564-020-0735-8. doi: 10.1038/s41564-020-0735-8. PubMed 32483230.
Backbone
  Vector backbone: pLVX
  Backbone manufacturer: Clontech
  Backbone size w/o insert (bp): 8000
  Total vector size (bp): 11455
  Vector type: Mammalian Expression, Lentiviral
  Selectable markers: Puromycin
Growth in bacteria
  Bacterial resistance: Ampicillin, 100 μg/mL
  Growth temperature: 37°C
  Growth strain: NEB Stable
  Copy number: High Copy
Gene/Insert
  Gene/Insert name: Nup62
  Species: H. sapiens (human)
  Insert size (bp): 3342
  GenBank ID: BC003663.2 23636
  Entrez Gene: NUP62 (a.k.a. IBSN, SNDI, p62)
  Promoter: CMV
  Tag / fusion protein: Dimerization domain FKBP (C terminal on insert); 2 copies of GFP (C terminal on insert)
  Cloning method: Restriction Enzyme; 5′ cloning site Xho1 (not destroyed); 3′ cloning site BstB1 (not destroyed)
  Sequencing primers: 5′ CMV Forward; 3′ PGK rev
Terms and licenses: Academic/Nonprofit Terms; Industry Terms: Not Available to Industry
How to cite: pLVX Nup62Fv2GFP was a gift from Edward Campbell (Addgene plasmid # 139683 ; http://n2t.net/addgene:139683 ; RRID:Addgene_139683)
